LOCUS       Exported 7283 bp ds-DNA circular SYN 12-MAY-2021
DEFINITION  Optogenetics.
ACCESSION   .
VERSION     .
KEYWORDS    pAAV-Ef1a-DIO-ChRmine-mScarlet-WPRE
SOURCE      synthetic DNA construct
  ORGANISM  synthetic DNA construct
REFERENCE   1 (bases 1 to 7283)
  AUTHORS   Marshel JH, Kim YS, Machado TA, Quirin S, Benson B, Kadmon J, Raja
            C, Chibukhchyan A, Ramakrishnan C, Inoue M, Shane JC, McKnight DJ,
            Yoshizawa S, Kato HE, Ganguli S, Deisseroth K
  TITLE     Cortical layer-specific critical dynamics triggering perception.
  JOURNAL   Science. 2019 Aug 9;365(6453). pii: science.aaw5202. doi:
            10.1126/science.aaw5202. Epub 2019 Jul 18.
  PUBMED    31320556
REFERENCE   2 (bases 1 to 7283)
  AUTHORS   .
  TITLE     Direct Submission
  JOURNAL   Exported May 12, 2021 from SnapGene Server 1.1.58
            http://www.snapgene.com
FEATURES             Location/Qualifiers
     source          1..7283
                     /organism="synthetic DNA construct"
                     /mol_type="other DNA"
     repeat_region   56..196
                     /label=AAV2 ITR
                     /note="inverted terminal repeat of adeno-associated virus
                     serotype 2"
     repeat_region   67..196
                     /label=AAV2 ITR
     polyA_signal    236..712
                     /label=hGH poly(A) signal
                     /note="human growth hormone polyadenylation signal"
     primer_bind     494..513
                     /label=hGH-PA-R
                     /note="Human growth hormone terminator, reverse primer"
     misc_feature    744..1332
                     /label=WPRE
                     /note="woodchuck hepatitis virus posttranscriptional
                     regulatory element"
     CDS             850..861
                     /codon_start=1
                     /product="Factor Xa recognition and cleavage site"
                     /label=Factor Xa site
                     /translation="IEGR"
     primer_bind     1259..1279
                     /label=WPRE-R
                     /note="WPRE, reverse primer"
     protein_bind    1357..1390
                     /label=loxP
                     /bound_moiety="Cre recombinase"
                     /note="Cre-mediated recombination occurs in the 8-bp core
                     sequence (GCATACAT)."
     protein_bind    1441..1474
                     /label=lox2272
                     /bound_moiety="Cre recombinase"
                     /note="Cre-mediated recombination occurs in the 8-bp core
                     sequence (GGATACTT). lox2272 sites are compatible with each
                     other, but incompatible with loxP or loxN sites (Lee and
                     Saito, 1988)."
     regulatory      1479..1488
                     /regulatory_class="other"
                     /note="vertebrate consensus sequence for strong initiation
                     of translation (Kozak, 1987)"
     CDS             2481..3173
                     /codon_start=1
                     /product="bright monomeric red fluorescent protein evolved
                     from a synthetic template (Bindels et al., 2016)"
                     /label=mScarlet
                     /translation="VSKGEAVIKEFMRFKVHMEGSMNGHEFEIEGEGEGRPYEGTQTAK
                     LKVTKGGPLPFSWDILSPQFMYGSRAFTKHPADIPDYYKQSFPEGFKWERVMNFEDGGA
                     VTVTQDTSLEDGTLIYKVKLRGTNFPPDGPVMQKKTMGWEASTERLYPEDGVLKGDIKM
                     ALRLKDGGRYLADFKTTYKAKKPVQMPGAYNVDRKLDITSHNEDYTVVEQYERSEGRHS
                     TGGMDELYK"
     primer_bind     complement(2611..2629)
                     /label=mCherry-R
                     /note="mCherry, reverse primer"
     primer_bind     2879..2898
                     /label=mCherry-F
                     /note="mCherry, forward primer"
     protein_bind    complement(3209..3242)
                     /label=loxP
                     /bound_moiety="Cre recombinase"
                     /note="Cre-mediated recombination occurs in the 8-bp core
                     sequence (GCATACAT)."
     protein_bind    complement(3293..3326)
                     /label=lox2272
                     /bound_moiety="Cre recombinase"
                     /note="Cre-mediated recombination occurs in the 8-bp core
                     sequence (GGATACTT). lox2272 sites are compatible with each
                     other, but incompatible with loxP or loxN sites (Lee and
                     Saito, 1988)."
     promoter        complement(3333..4511)
                     /label=EF-1-alpha promoter
                     /note="strong constitutive promoter for human elongation
                     factor EF-1-alpha"
     intron          3342..4280
                     /label=EF-1-alpha intron A
                     /note="intron upstream of the start codon of human
                     EF-1-alpha"
     primer_bind     complement(3365..3385)
                     /label=EF1a-F
                     /note="Human elongation factor-1a promoter, forward primer"
     repeat_region   4612..4741
                     /label=AAV2 ITR (alternate)
                     /note="Functional equivalent of wild-type AAV2 ITR"
     rep_origin      complement(4803..5391)
                     /direction=LEFT
                     /label=ori
                     /note="high-copy-number ColE1/pMB1/pBR322/pUC origin of
                     replication"
     primer_bind     complement(4883..4902)
                     /label=pBR322ori-F
                     /note="pBR322 origin, forward primer"
     CDS             complement(5562..6422)
                     /codon_start=1
                     /gene="bla"
                     /product="beta-lactamase"
                     /label=AmpR
                     /note="confers resistance to ampicillin, carbenicillin, and
                     related antibiotics"
                     /translation="MSIQHFRVALIPFFAAFCLPVFAHPETLVKVKDAEDQLGARVGYI
                     ELDLNSGKILESFRPEERFPMMSTFKVLLCGAVLSRIDAGQEQLGRRIHYSQNDLVEYS
                     PVTEKHLTDGMTVRELCSAAITMSDNTAANLLLTTIGGPKELTAFLHNMGDHVTRLDRW
                     EPELNEAIPNDERDTTMPVAMATTLRKLLTGELLTLASRQQLIDWMEADKVAGPLLRSA
                     LPAGWFIADKSGAGERGSRGIIAALGPDGKPSRIVVIYTTGSQATMDERNRQIAEIGAS
                     LIKHW"
     primer_bind     6185..6204
                     /label=Amp-R
                     /note="Ampicillin resistance gene, reverse primer"
     promoter        complement(6423..6527)
                     /gene="bla"
                     /label=AmpR promoter
     primer_bind     6595..6613
                     /label=pBRforEco
                     /note="pBR322 vectors, upsteam of EcoRI site, forward
                     primer"
     primer_bind     complement(6651..6673)
                     /label=pGEX 3'
                     /note="pGEX vectors, reverse primer"
     primer_bind     6773..6792
                     /label=pRS-marker
                     /note="pRS vectors, use to sequence yeast selectable
                     marker"
     rep_origin      complement(6809..7264)
                     /direction=LEFT
                     /label=f1 ori
                     /note="f1 bacteriophage origin of replication; arrow
                     indicates direction of (+) strand synthesis"
     primer_bind     complement(6946..6967)
                     /label=F1ori-F
                     /note="F1 origin, forward primer"
     primer_bind     7158..7177
                     /label=F1ori-R
                     /note="F1 origin, reverse primer"
ORIGIN
        1 atgcggtgtg aaataccgca cagatgcgta aggagaaaat accgcatcag gcgcccctgc
       61 aggcagctgc gcgctcgctc gctcactgag gccgcccggg caaagcccgg gcgtcgggcg
      121 acctttggtc gcccggcctc agtgagcgag cgagcgcgca gagagggagt ggccaactcc
      181 atcactaggg gttcctgcgg ccgctcggtc cgcacgtggt tacctacaaa atcagaagga
      241 cagggaaggg agcagtggtt cacgcctgta atcccagcaa tttgggaggc caaggtgggt
      301 agatcacctg agattaggag ttggagacca gcctggccaa tatggtgaaa ccccgtctct
      361 accaaaaaaa caaaaattag ctgagcctgg tcatgcatgc ctggaatccc aacaactcgg
      421 gaggctgagg caggagaatc gcttgaaccc aggaggcgga gattgcagtg agccaagatt
      481 gtgccactgc actccagctt ggttcccaat agaccccgca ggccctacag gttgtcttcc
      541 caacttgccc cttgctccat accacccccc tccaccccat aatattatag aaggacacct
      601 agtcagacaa aatgatgcaa cttaatttta ttaggacaag gctggtgggc actggagtgg
      661 caacttccag ggccaggaga ggcactgggg aggggtcaca gggatgccac ccgtagatct
      721 ctcgagcagc gctcggtatc gatgcgggga ggcggcccaa agggagatcc gactcgtctg
      781 agggcgaagg cgaagacgcg gaagaggccg cagagccggc agcaggccgc gggaaggaag
      841 gtccgctgga ttgagggccg aagggacgta gcagaaggac gtcccgcgca gaatccaggt
      901 ggcaacatag gcgagcagcc aaggaaagga cgatgatttc cccgacaaca ccacggaatt
      961 gtcagtgccc aacagccgag cccctgtcca gcagcgggca aggcaggcgg cgatgagttc
     1021 cgccgtggca atagggaggg ggaaagcgaa agtcccggaa aggagctgac aggtggtggc
     1081 aatgccccaa ccagtggggg ttgcgtcagc aaacacagtg cacaccacgc cacgttgcct
     1141 gacaacgggc cacaactcct cataaagaga cagcaaccag gatttataca aggaggagaa
     1201 aatgaaagcc atacgggaag caatagcatg atacaaaggc attaaagcag cgtatccaca
     1261 tagcgtaaaa ggagcaacat agttaagaat accagtcaat ctttcacaaa ttttgtaatc
     1321 cagaggttga ttatcgataa gcttgatatc gaattcataa cttcgtatag catacattat
     1381 acgaagttat tctttgcacc attctaaaga ataacagtga taatttctgg gttaaggcaa
     1441 ataacttcgt ataggatact ttatacgaag ttatgctagc caccatggca cacgcaccag
     1501 gcaccgacca gatgttctac gtgggcacaa tggacggctg gtatctggat accaagctga
     1561 actccgtggc catcggcgcc cactggtctt gctttatcgt gctgacaatc accacattct
     1621 acctgggcta tgagtcctgg acatctcggg gccctagcaa gagaacctcc ttttacgccg
     1681 gctatcagga ggagcagaac ctggccctgt ttgtgaattt ctttgccatg ctgagctact
     1741 tcggcaagat cgtggccgac acactgggcc acaacttcgg cgatgtgggc cccttcatca
     1801 tcggcttcgg caattacagg tatgccgact acatgctgac ctgcccaatg ctggtgtacg
     1861 atctgctgta tcagctgagg gccccctatc gcgtgtcttg tagcgccatc atctttgcca
     1921 tcctgatgtc tggcgtgctg gccgagttct acgcagaggg cgaccctagg ctgaggaatg
     1981 gcgcctacgc ctggtatggc tttggctgtt tctggtttat cttcgcctac tctatcgtga
     2041 tgagcatcgt ggccaagcag tatagccggc tggcccagct ggcccaggat acaggcgccg
     2101 agcacagcct gcacgtgctg aagttcgccg tgtttacctt ctccatgctg tggattctgt
     2161 ttcccctggt gtgggccatc tgccctagag gcttcggctg gatcgacgat aactggacag
     2221 aggtggccca ctgcgtgtgc gacatcgtgg ccaagtcctg ttacggcttt gccctggccc
     2281 ggttcagaaa gacctatgat gaggagctgt ttcggctgct ggagcagctg ggacacgacg
     2341 aggatgagtt ccagaagctg gagctggata tgaggctgag cagcaatggc gagcgcctgc
     2401 ggagactgtc tgcggccgcc aagagcagga tcaccagcga gggcgagtac atccccctgg
     2461 accagatcga catcaacgtg gtgagcaagg gcgaggcagt gatcaaggag ttcatgcggt
     2521 tcaaggtgca catggagggc tccatgaacg gccacgagtt cgagatcgag ggcgagggcg
     2581 agggccgccc ctacgagggc acccagaccg ccaagctgaa ggtgaccaag ggtggccccc
     2641 tgcccttctc ctgggacatc ctgtcccctc agttcatgta cggctccagg gccttcacca
     2701 agcaccccgc cgacatcccc gactactata agcagtcctt ccccgagggc ttcaagtggg
     2761 agcgcgtgat gaacttcgag gacggcggcg ccgtgaccgt gacccaggac acctccctgg
     2821 aggacggcac cctgatctac aaggtgaagc tccgcggcac caacttccct cctgacggcc
     2881 ccgtaatgca gaagaagaca atgggctggg aagcgtccac cgagcggttg taccccgagg
     2941 acggcgtgct gaagggcgac attaagatgg ccctgcgcct gaaggacggc gggcgctacc
     3001 tggcggactt caagaccacc tacaaggcca agaagcccgt gcagatgccc ggcgcctaca
     3061 acgtggaccg caagttggac atcacctccc acaacgagga ctacaccgtg gtggaacagt
     3121 acgaacgctc cgagggccgc cactccaccg gcggcatgga cgagctgtac aagttctgct
     3181 acgagaacga ggtgtaatag ggcgcgccat aacttcgtat aatgtatgct atacgaagtt
     3241 attaagaggt ttcatattgc taatagcagc tacaatccag ctaccattct gcataacttc
     3301 gtataaagta tcctatacga agttatggat cctcacgaca cctgaaatgg aagaaaaaaa
     3361 ctttgaacca ctgtctgagg cttgagaatg aaccaagatc caaactcaaa aagggcaaat
     3421 tccaaggaga attacatcaa gtgccaagct ggcctaactt cagtctccac ccactcagtg
     3481 tggggaaact ccatcgcata aaacccctcc ccccaaccta aagacgacgt actccaaaag
     3541 ctcgagaact aatcgaggtg cctggacggc gcccggtact ccgtggagtc acatgaagcg
     3601 acggctgagg acggaaaggc ccttttcctt tgtgtgggtg actcacccgc ccgctctccc
     3661 gagcgccgcg tcctccattt tgagctccct gcagcagggc cgggaagcgg ccatctttcc
     3721 gctcacgcaa ctggtgccga ccgggccagc cttgccgccc agggcggggc gatacacggc
     3781 ggcgcgaggc caggcaccag agcaggccgg ccagcttgag actacccccg tccgattctc
     3841 ggtggccgcg ctcgcaggcc ccgcctcgcc gaacatgtgc gctgggacgc acgggccccg
     3901 tcgccgcccg cggccccaaa aaccgaaata ccagtgtgca gatcttggcc cgcatttaca
     3961 agactatctt gccagaaaaa aagcgtcgca gcaggtcatc aaaaatttta aatggctaga
     4021 gacttatcga aagcagcgag acaggcgcga aggtgccacc agattcgcac gcggcggccc
     4081 cagcgcccag gccaggcctc aactcaagca cgaggcgaag gggctcctta agcgcaaggc
     4141 ctcgaactct cccacccact tccaacccga agctcgggat caagaatcac gtactgcagc
     4201 caggtggaag taattcaagg cacgcaaggg ccataacccg taaagaggcc aggcccgcgg
     4261 gaaccacaca cggcacttac ctgtgttctg gcggcaaacc cgttgcgaaa aagaacgttc
     4321 acggcgacta ctgcacttat atacggttct cccccaccct cgggaaaaag gcggagccag
     4381 tacacgacat cactttccca gtttaccccg cgccaccttc tctaggcacc ggttcaattg
     4441 ccgacccctc cccccaactt ctcggggact gtgggcgatg tgcgctctgc ccactgacgg
     4501 gcaccggagc caattcccac tcctttcaag acctagaagg tccattagct gcaaagattc
     4561 ctctctgttt aaaactttat ccatctttgc aaagcttacg cgtgcggccg caggaacccc
     4621 tagtgatgga gttggccact ccctctctgc gcgctcgctc gctcactgag gccgggcgac
     4681 caaaggtcgc ccgacgcccg ggcggcctca gtgagcgagc gagcgcgcag ctgcctgcag
     4741 gacatgtgag caaaaggcca gcaaaaggcc aggaaccgta aaaaggccgc gttgctggcg
     4801 tttttccata ggctccgccc ccctgacgag catcacaaaa atcgacgctc aagtcagagg
     4861 tggcgaaacc cgacaggact ataaagatac caggcgtttc cccctggaag ctccctcgtg
     4921 cgctctcctg ttccgaccct gccgcttacc ggatacctgt ccgcctttct cccttcggga
     4981 agcgtggcgc tttctcatag ctcacgctgt aggtatctca gttcggtgta ggtcgttcgc
     5041 tccaagctgg gctgtgtgca cgaacccccc gttcagcccg accgctgcgc cttatccggt
     5101 aactatcgtc ttgagtccaa cccggtaaga cacgacttat cgccactggc agcagccact
     5161 ggtaacagga ttagcagagc gaggtatgta ggcggtgcta cagagttctt gaagtggtgg
     5221 cctaactacg gctacactag aagaacagta tttggtatct gcgctctgct gaagccagtt
     5281 accttcggaa aaagagttgg tagctcttga tccggcaaac aaaccaccgc tggtagcggt
     5341 ggtttttttg tttgcaagca gcagattacg cgcagaaaaa aaggatctca agaagatcct
     5401 ttgatctttt ctacggggtc tgacgctcag tggaacgaaa actcacgtta agggattttg
     5461 gtcatgagat tatcaaaaag gatcttcacc tagatccttt taaattaaaa atgaagtttt
     5521 aaatcaatct aaagtatata tgagtaaact tggtctgaca gttaccaatg cttaatcagt
     5581 gaggcaccta tctcagcgat ctgtctattt cgttcatcca tagttgcctg actccccgtc
     5641 gtgtagataa ctacgatacg ggagggctta ccatctggcc ccagtgctgc aatgataccg
     5701 cgagacccac gctcaccggc tccagattta tcagcaataa accagccagc cggaagggcc
     5761 gagcgcagaa gtggtcctgc aactttatcc gcctccatcc agtctattaa ttgttgccgg
     5821 gaagctagag taagtagttc gccagttaat agtttgcgca acgttgttgc cattgctaca
     5881 ggcatcgtgg tgtcacgctc gtcgtttggt atggcttcat tcagctccgg ttcccaacga
     5941 tcaaggcgag ttacatgatc ccccatgttg tgcaaaaaag cggttagctc cttcggtcct
     6001 ccgatcgttg tcagaagtaa gttggccgca gtgttatcac tcatggttat ggcagcactg
     6061 cataattctc ttactgtcat gccatccgta agatgctttt ctgtgactgg tgagtactca
     6121 accaagtcat tctgagaata gtgtatgcgg cgaccgagtt gctcttgccc ggcgtcaata
     6181 cgggataata ccgcgccaca tagcagaact ttaaaagtgc tcatcattgg aaaacgttct
     6241 tcggggcgaa aactctcaag gatcttaccg ctgttgagat ccagttcgat gtaacccact
     6301 cgtgcaccca actgatcttc agcatctttt actttcacca gcgtttctgg gtgagcaaaa
     6361 acaggaaggc aaaatgccgc aaaaaaggga ataagggcga cacggaaatg ttgaatactc
     6421 atactcttcc tttttcaata ttattgaagc atttatcagg gttattgtct catgagcgga
     6481 tacatatttg aatgtattta gaaaaataaa caaatagggg ttccgcgcac atttccccga
     6541 aaagtgccac ctgacgtcta agaaaccatt attatcatga cattaaccta taaaaatagg
     6601 cgtatcacga ggccctttcg tctcgcgcgt ttcggtgatg acggtgaaaa cctctgacac
     6661 atgcagctcc cggagacggt cacagcttgt ctgtaagcgg atgccgggag cagacaagcc
     6721 cgtcagggcg cgtcagcggg tgttggcggg tgtcggggct ggcttaacta tgcggcatca
     6781 gagcagattg tactgagagt gcaccataaa attgtaaacg ttaatatttt gttaaaattc
     6841 gcgttaaatt tttgttaaat cagctcattt tttaaccaat agaccgaaat cggcaaaatc
     6901 ccttataaat caaaagaata gcccgagata gagttgagtg ttgttccagt ttggaacaag
     6961 agtccactat taaagaacgt ggactccaac gtcaaaggnn nnnnnnnnnn nnnnnnnnnn
     7021 nnnnnnnnnn nnnnnnnnnn nnnnnnnnnn nnnnnnnnnn nnnnnnnnnn nnnnnnnnnn
     7081 nnnnnnnnnn nnnnnnnnnn nnnnnnnnnn nnnnnnnnnn nnnnnnnnnn nnnnnnnnng
     7141 nnnnnnnnnn nnnnnnnnnn nnnnnnnnnn nnnnnnnnnn nnnnnnannn nnnnnnnnnn
     7201 nnnnnnnnnn nnnnnnnnnn nnnnnnnnnn nnnnnnnnnn nnnnnnnnnn nnnnnnnnnn
     7261 nnnnnnnnnn nnnnnnnnnn nnt
//
