[The description below was written by a language model from this plasmid's Addgene catalogue record and the feature table of its GenBank file.]
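Description:
pAAV-Ef1a-DIO-ChRmine-mScarlet-WPRE is a 7,283 bp AAV transfer plasmid built on the Stratagene pAAV-MCS backbone for Cre-dependent optogenetic expression. It is propagated in E. coli as a high-copy plasmid through a ColE1/pUC-type origin with ampicillin selection (bla under its own promoter), and it also carries an f1 phage origin. The recorded use of a recombination-deficient growth strain is consistent with the need to keep the repeat-rich AAV2 inverted terminal repeats intact. The ITRs flank the expression cassette and define the segment that is packaged into recombinant AAV particles when replication and capsid functions are supplied in trans.

Between the ITRs, the human EF-1-alpha promoter, including its first intron, drives a double-floxed inverted open reading frame (DIO) cassette. The insert is ChRmine, a channelrhodopsin recorded as originating from Tiarina fusus, fused at its C terminus to the bright monomeric red fluorescent protein mScarlet and preceded by a Kozak sequence. In the feature table the promoter lies on the complement strand while the mScarlet coding sequence is on the forward strand, so the fusion sits in antisense orientation relative to the promoter and should not be expressed in this state. Pairs of incompatible loxP and lox2272 sites in opposing orientation bracket the cassette. Cre recombinase inverts the coding sequence into the sense orientation and then excises one site of each pair, locking it in place. A WPRE enhances transcript stability and expression, and the human growth hormone polyadenylation signal terminates the message. The ChRmine coding region itself is not separately annotated in the table. The construct is used for light-driven activation of genetically defined, Cre-expressing neurons, with red fluorescence marking the expressing cells.
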