Addgene plasmid #130998: pAAV-Ef1a-DIO-ChRmine-mScarlet-WPRE
Purpose: Double floxed ChRmine-mScarlet under the control of Ef1a promoter
Depositing lab: Karl Deisseroth. Publication: Cortical layer-specific critical dynamics triggering perception. Marshel JH, Kim YS, Machado TA, Quirin S, Benson B, Kadmon J, Raja C, Chibukhchyan A, Ramakrishnan C, Inoue M, Shane JC, McKnight DJ, Yoshizawa S, Kato HE, Ganguli S, Deisseroth K. Science. 2019 Aug 9;365(6453). pii: science.aaw5202. doi: 10.1126/science.aaw5202. Epub 2019 Jul 18. PubMed 31320556.
Backbone
  Vector backbone: pAAV-MCS
  Backbone manufacturer: Stratagene
  Vector type: AAV
Growth in bacteria
  Bacterial resistance: Ampicillin, 100 μg/mL
  Growth temperature: 37°C
  Growth strain: NEB Stable
  Copy number: High Copy
Gene/Insert
  Gene/Insert name: ChRmine
  Species: Tiarina fusus
  GenBank ID: MN194599
  Promoter: Ef1a
  Tag / fusion protein: mScarlet (C terminal on insert)
  Cloning method: Restriction Enzyme; 5′ cloning site AscI (not destroyed); 3′ cloning site NheI (not destroyed)
  Sequencing primers: 5′ GTTAGGCCAGCTTGGCACTTG; 3′ GAATACCAGTCAATCTTTCAC
Terms and licenses: Academic/Nonprofit Terms; Industry Terms: Not Available to Industry
How to cite: pAAV-Ef1a-DIO-ChRmine-mScarlet-WPRE was a gift from Karl Deisseroth (Addgene plasmid # 130998 ; http://n2t.net/addgene:130998 ; RRID:Addgene_130998) For viral preps, please replace (Addgene plasmid # 130998) in the above sentence with: (Addgene viral prep # 130998-AAV1) or (Addgene viral prep # 130998-AAV5)
